>Addgene plasmid #43358 | II-GAGT | depositor partial sequence | sequence record 58623 | II-GAGT sequence 426 bps
CGTCTCGCTTAACCCCAGAGCAGGTCGTGGCAATCGCGAGCAATAACGGCGGAAAACAGGCTTTGGAAAC
GGTGCAGAGGCTCCTTCCAGTGCTGTGCCAAGCGCACGGACTCACCCCAGAGCAGGTCGTGGCAATCGCC
TCCAACATTGGCGGGAAACAGGCACTCGAGACTGTCCAGCGCCTGCTTCCCGTGCTGTGCCAAGCGCACG
GCCTCACCCCAGAGCAGGTCGTGGCAATCGCGAGCAATAACGGCGGAAAACAGGCTTTGGAAACGGTGCA
GAGGCTCCTTCCAGTGCTGTGCCAAGCGCACGGATTAACCCCAGAGCAGGTCGTGGCCATTGCCTCGAAT
GGAGGGGGCAAACAGGCGTTGGAAACCGTACAACGATTGCTGCCGGTGCTGTGCCAAGCGCACGGGCTCA
GAGACG
