>Addgene plasmid #43358 | II-GAGT | addgene partial sequence | sequence record 61942 | M13-F20 5'-TGTAAAACGACGGCCAGT-3'
CTATAGGGCGAATTGGGCCCTCTAGATGCATGCTCGAGCGGCCGCCAGTGTGATGGATATCTGCAGAATT
CGCCCTTGCCGTCCTAGCGCGTCTCGCTTAACCCCAGAGCAGGTCGTGGCAATCGCGAGCAATAACGGCG
GAAAACAGGCTTTGGAAACGGTGCAGAGGCTCCTTCCAGTGCTGTGCCAAGCGCACGGACTCACCCCAGA
GCAGGTCGTGGCAATCGCCTCCAACATTGGCGGGAAACAGGCACTCGAGACTGTCCAGCGCCTGCTTCCC
GTGCTGTGCCAAGCGCACGGCCTCACCCCAGAGCAGGTCGTGGCAATCGCGAGCAATAACGGCGGAAAAC
AGGCTTTGGAAACGGTGCAGAGGCTCCTTCCAGTGCTGTGCCAAGCGCACGGATTAACCCCAGAGCAGGT
CGTGGCCATTGCCTCGAATGGAGGGGGCAAACAGGCGTTGGAAACCGTACAACGATTGCTGCCGGTGCTG
TGCCAAGCGCACGGGCTCAGAGACGTGGGCACAGGAAAGAAGGGCGAATTCCAGCACACTGGCGGCCGTT
ACTAGTGGATCCGAGCTCGGTACCAAGCTTGATGCATAGCTTGAGTATTCTATAGTGTCACCTAAATAGC
TTGGCGTAATCATGGTCATAGCTGTTTCCTGTGTGAAATTGTTATCCGCTCACAATTCCACACAACATAC
GAGCCGGAAGCATAAAGTGTAAAGCCTGGGGTGCCTAATGAGTGAGCTAACTCACATTAATTGCGTTGCG
CTCACTGCCCGCTTTCCAGTCGGGAAACCTGTCGTGCCAGCTGCATTAATGAATCGGCCAACGCGCGGGG
AGAGGCGGTTTGCGTATTGGGCGCTCTTCCGCTTCCTCGCTCACTGACTCGCTGCGCTCGGTCGTTCGGC
TGCGGCGAGCGGTATCAGCTCACTCAAAGGCGGTAATACGGTTATCCACAGAATCAGGGGATA
