[The description below was written by a language model from this plasmid's Addgene catalogue record.]
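Description:
II-GAGT is a bacterial cloning plasmid built on the commercial pCRII-TOPO backbone (about 4.0 kb without insert), into which a 426 bp synthetic fragment was introduced by TOPO cloning. It is maintained at high copy in E. coli and carries both ampicillin and kanamycin resistance, so either or both drugs can be used for selection. The insert sits between the T7 and M13-reverse priming sites of the vector, which are the sites recorded for sequence verification. No eukaryotic promoter, reporter or expression cassette is listed. The plasmid is a storage and propagation vehicle for a DNA module, not an expression construct.

The record gives no annotation of the insert beyond its name, size and synthetic origin. The plasmid was deposited in connection with a TALEN genome-editing system developed for making human stem cell-based disease models. In that context, the name and size suggest a pre-assembled block of four TAL effector repeat units, each roughly 100 bp, which together would recognise the bases G, A, G and T. The "II" prefix would then denote the position this block occupies in an ordered multi-fragment assembly of a full TALE DNA-binding array. This reading is an inference from the name and the associated publication, not something stated in the catalogue fields. The record also does not describe the repeat-variable residues used or the flanking sites used for assembly. On that reading, the plasmid would be one member of a library of modular repeat blocks that are excised or amplified and then joined in a defined order into a TALEN expression backbone to build nucleases with custom target specificity.
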