Addgene plasmid #43358: II-GAGT
Depositing lab: Chad Cowan & Kiran Musunuru. Depositing organization: Harvard University. Publication: A TALEN Genome-Editing System for Generating Human Stem Cell-Based Disease Models. Ding Q, Lee YK, Schaefer EA, Peters DT, Veres A, Kim K, Kuperwasser N, Motola DL, Meissner TB, Hendriks WT, Trevisan M, Gupta RM, Moisan A, Banks E, Friesen M, Schinzel RT, Xia F, Tang A, Xia Y, Figueroa E, Wann A, Ahfeldt T, Daheron L, Zhang F, Rubin LL, Peng LF, Chung RT, Musunuru K, Cowan CA. Cell Stem Cell. 2012 Dec 12. pii: S1934-5909(12)00645-5. doi: 10.1016/j.stem.2012.11.011. PubMed 23246482.
Backbone
  Vector backbone: pCRII-TOPO
  Backbone manufacturer: Invitrogen
  Backbone size w/o insert (bp): 3973
  Vector type: Bacterial Cloning
Growth in bacteria
  Bacterial resistance: Ampicillin and Kanamycin, 100 & 50 μg/mL
  Growth temperature: 37°C
  Growth strain: Top10
  Copy number: High Copy
Gene/Insert
  Gene/Insert name: II-GAGT
  Species: Synthetic
  Insert size (bp): 426
  Cloning method: TOPO Cloning
  Sequencing primers: 5′ T7; 3′ M13-rev
Terms and licenses: Academic/Nonprofit Terms; Industry Terms: Not Available to Industry
How to cite: II-GAGT was a gift from Chad Cowan & Kiran Musunuru (Addgene plasmid # 43358 ; http://n2t.net/addgene:43358 ; RRID:Addgene_43358)
